>Addgene plasmid #88721 | pDONR223-ZNF704 | depositor partial sequence | sequence record 172325 | insert
ATGACCTTCACATTTCAGTCAGAGGACTTAAAACGTGACTGTGGTAAAAAAATGTCTCATCAACACGTGT
TTTCCTTGGCCATGGAGGAAGATGTGAAAACAGCAGACACCAAAAAAGCCAGCCGGATCCTTGACCATGA
AAAAGAAAACACTCGCTCCATCTGTCTCCTTGAGCAAAAAAGAAAAGTTGTTTCCTCCAACATTGATGTT
CCTCCAGCAAGGAAATCTTCAGAGGAACTAGACATGGACAAGGTGACAGCAGCAATGGTACTAACCAGCT
TGTCGACTAGCCCTTTGGTTCGAAGTCCTCCCGTGCGGCCGAACGAGAGCCTCAGCGGATCCTGGAAGGA
GGGCGGCTGCGTGCCTTCCAGCACCAGCAGCAGCGGCTACTGGAGCTGGAGCGCCCCCAGCGACCAGTCC
AACCCGTCCACGCCGTCGCCGCCGCTCTCGGCTGACAGCTTCAAGCCCTTCCGCAGCCCCGCGCAGCCAG
ACGACGGCATCGACGAGGCGGAGGCCAGCAACCTGCTCTTCGACGAGCCCATTCCCAGGAAAAGAAAGAA
TTCCATGAAGGTGATGTTCAAATGCCTCTGGAAAAACTGTGGGAAGGTGCTGAGCACTGCAGCAGGTATC
CAGAAACACATCCGAACCATCCATCTGGGGCGCGTTGGAGACTCTGACTACAGTGATGGAGAAGAGGACT
TTTACTACACTGAGATCAAGCTCAACACAGACTCAGTGGCAGACGGGCTGAGCAGCCTGGCCCCGGTCTC
ACCTTCCCAGTCCCTGGCTTCACCTCCTACTTTCCCCATCCCAGATTCAAGCCGAACAGAAACTCCTTGT
GCCAAAACGGAGACTAAGTTGATGACGCCGTTGAGCCGCTCAGCTCCCACCACCCTCTACCTCGTGCACA
CTGACCATGCTTACCAGGCCACACCCCCTGTGACCATTCCAGGATCGGCCAAGTTCACCCCCAATGGCAG
CAGCTTCAGCATTTCCTGGCAATCTCCTCCGGTCACTTTCACAGGCATCCCAGTGTCACCCACACATCAT
CCGGTGGGCACAGGAGAGCAGAGACAGCATGCGCACACGGTCCTGTCCTCCCCACCCAGAGGCACAGTCA
GCTTAAGGAAGCCCAGGGGAGAGGGCAAAAAGTGTCGGAAGGTGTACGGGATGGAGAACCGAGACATGTG
GTGTACCGCCTGCCGCTGGAAGAAGGCCTGCCAGAGGTTCCTCGACTGA
