[The description below was written by a language model from this plasmid's Addgene catalogue record.]
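Description:
pDONR223-ZNF704 is a Gateway donor-backbone plasmid (functionally an entry clone once the ORF has been recombined in) built on the Invitrogen pDONR223 backbone, which the record lists at about 3 kb without insert. It is a bacterial cloning and storage vector rather than an expression construct. It is maintained at high copy in standard E. coli cloning strains and selected with spectinomycin. The record includes no feature table, so the origin of replication, the flanking recombination sites and other backbone elements are not itemised. As a Gateway clone, the insert would be expected to sit between att recombination sites, and the listed M13 forward and reverse sequencing primers indicate that standard priming sites flank the cloning region.

The insert is the human ZNF704 open reading frame (also known as Gig1), recorded as 1239 bp and encoding a zinc finger transcription factor. The last nucleotide of the stop codon has been removed, so the ORF reads through into downstream sequence after transfer and can be joined in frame to C-terminal tags or fusion partners supplied by a destination vector. No promoter, tag or reporter is stated for the plasmid itself, which is consistent with its role as a promoterless ORF source.

The clone belongs to the Human TFome Collection, a library of human transcription factors assembled for cell fate engineering, and specifically to the subset of that library drawn from the ORFeome. Its typical use is as the starting material for Gateway recombination to move ZNF704 into expression vectors of the user's choice for overexpression or screening studies.
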