Addgene plasmid #88721: pDONR223-ZNF704
Purpose: Donor Vector containing ZNF704 transcription factor, part of the Human TFome Collection
Depositing lab: Marc Vidal. Depositing organization: Dana-Farber Cancer Institute. Publication: A comprehensive library of human transcription factors for cell fate engineering. Ng AHM, Khoshakhlagh P, Rojo Arias JE, Pasquini G, Wang K, Swiersy A, Shipman SL, Appleton E, Kiaee K, Kohman RE, Vernet A, Dysart M, Leeper K, Saylor W, Huang JY, Graveline A, Taipale J, Hill DE, Vidal M, Melero-Martin JM, Busskamp V, Church GM. Nat Biotechnol. 2021 Apr;39(4):510-519. doi: 10.1038/s41587-020-0742-6. Epub 2020 Nov 30. PubMed 33257861.
Backbone
  Vector backbone: pDONR223
  Backbone manufacturer: Invitrogen
  Backbone size w/o insert (bp): 3000
  Vector type: Gateway Donor Vector
Growth in bacteria
  Bacterial resistance: Spectinomycin, 50 μg/mL
  Growth temperature: 37°C
  Growth strain: DH5alpha
  Copy number: High Copy
Gene/Insert
  Gene/Insert name: ZNF704
  Species: H. sapiens (human)
  Insert size (bp): 1239
  Mutation: Last nucleotide of stop codon removed to allow for Gateway C-terminal fusions
  Entrez Gene: ZNF704 (a.k.a. Gig1, FLJ16218, MGC10858)
  Cloning method: Gateway Cloning
  Sequencing primers: 5′ M13F(-21); 3′ M13R
Terms and licenses: Academic/Nonprofit Terms; Industry Terms: Not Available to Industry
Depositor comments: Represents the ORFeome subset of the TFome
How to cite: pDONR223-ZNF704 was a gift from Marc Vidal (Addgene plasmid # 88721 ; http://n2t.net/addgene:88721 ; RRID:Addgene_88721)
